Addgene plasmid #36319: pcDNA-ZapCY1
Depositing lab: Amy Palmer. Depositing organization: University of Colorado, Boulder. Publication: Measuring steady-state and dynamic endoplasmic reticulum and Golgi Zn2+ with genetically encoded sensors. Qin Y, Dittmer PJ, Park JG, Jansen KB, Palmer AE. Proc Natl Acad Sci U S A. 2011 May 3;108(18):7351-6. Epub 2011 Apr 18. 10.1073/pnas.1015686108 PubMed 21502528.
Backbone
  Vector backbone: pcDNA3.1(+)
  Backbone manufacturer: Invitrogen
  Backbone size w/o insert (bp): 5500
  Total vector size (bp): 7100
  Vector type: Mammalian Expression
  Selectable markers: Neomycin (select with G418)
Growth in bacteria
  Bacterial resistance: Ampicillin, 100 μg/mL
  Growth temperature: 37°C
  Growth strain: DH10B
  Copy number: High Copy
Gene/Insert
  Gene/Insert name: ZapCY1 high affinity Zn(II) sensor
  Species: Synthetic
  Insert size (bp): 1626
  GenBank ID: HQ992986.1
  Promoter: CMV
  Cloning method: Restriction Enzyme; 5′ cloning site BamHI (not destroyed); 3′ cloning site EcoRI (not destroyed)
  Sequencing primers: 5′ T7 Forward; 3′ BGH Reverse
Resource information
  A portion of this plasmid was derived from a plasmid made by: The Zn(II) binding domain was obtained from a previously published sensor (PMID: 16720702).
Terms and licenses: Academic/Nonprofit Terms; Industry Terms: Not Available to Industry
Depositor comments: Second generation genetically encoded, ratiometric, fluorescent biosensor. Zn(II)-binding domain derived from the first 2 zinc fingers of Zap 1 from Saccharomyces cerevisiae. Contains truncated CFP and Citrine fluorescent proteins.
How to cite: pcDNA-ZapCY1 was a gift from Amy Palmer (Addgene plasmid # 36319 ; http://n2t.net/addgene:36319 ; RRID:Addgene_36319)
