[The description below was written by a language model from this plasmid's Addgene catalogue record and pLannotate feature annotations shown in this document.]
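Description:
pcDNA-ZapCY1 is a mammalian expression plasmid built on the Invitrogen pcDNA3.1(+) backbone that encodes ZapCY1, a high-affinity, genetically encoded fluorescent sensor for Zn(II). It is propagated in E. coli as a high-copy plasmid through its ColE1/pUC-type origin with ampicillin selection (AmpR under its own bla promoter). It also carries an f1 phage origin. For mammalian cells, an SV40 early promoter drives the neomycin phosphotransferase gene with an SV40 polyadenylation signal, allowing G418 selection of stable transfectants. The sequenced record is about 7.0 kb, close to the catalogued total of roughly 7.1 kb.

The synthetic insert of about 1.6 kb sits between BamHI and EcoRI sites, downstream of the CMV immediate-early enhancer and promoter and upstream of the bovine growth hormone polyadenylation signal. A T7 promoter lies just ahead of the coding region. The annotated open reading frames show the sensor's architecture: a cyan fluorescent protein (described by the depositor as truncated CFP), followed by a short fragment of the Saccharomyces cerevisiae transcription factor Zap1 comprising its first two zinc fingers, followed by the yellow fluorescent protein Citrine. The depositor describes it as a second-generation ratiometric biosensor. In a CFP/YFP sandwich design of this kind, zinc binding to the finger domain would be expected to change energy transfer between the two fluorophores, giving a ratio-based readout. No targeting signal is annotated in the feature table. The associated publication concerns measuring steady-state and dynamic Zn2+ in the endoplasmic reticulum and Golgi with genetically encoded sensors. Short hits such as the HIV-1 LTR, ble and lacI fragments are probably backbone remnants or annotation artefacts rather than functional elements.
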