Features (pLannotate 1.2.2; 22 found; start..end, strand, type, name):
    164..543     +  enhancer       CMV enhancer: human cytomegalovirus immediate early enhancer
    544..747     +  promoter       CMV promoter: human cytomegalovirus (CMV) immediate early promoter
    743..776     +  LTR            5' LTR (truncated) (fragment): truncated 5' long terminal repeat (LTR) from HIV-1
    792..810     +  promoter       T7 promoter: promoter for bacteriophage T7 RNA polymerase
    871..1548    +  CDS            Enhanced Cyan-Emitting GFP: Enhanced Cyan-Emitting GFP is a basic (constitutively fluorescent) cyan fluorescent protein published in 2002, derived from Aequorea victoria.
   1558..1764    +  CDS            ZAP1 (fragment): ZAP1_YEAST - Experimental evidence at protein level: Swiss-Prot protein existence level 1. Transcription regulator controlling zinc-responsive gene expression. Binds to zinc-responsive elements (ZREs) (consensus sequence 5'-ACCYYNAAGGT-3') in the promoter of target genes (PubMed:9786867). Recruits SWI/SNF, SAGA, and Mediator complexes as coactivators in a zinc-responsive manner (PubMed:22950018). Involved in zinc ion homeostasis by zinc-responsive transcriptional regulation of the zinc uptake system genes ZTR1 and ZTR2 (PubMed:9271382). Positively regulates ETR1 expression, affecting mitochond
   1771..2487    +  CDS            Citrine: Citrine is a basic (constitutively fluorescent) yellow fluorescent protein published in 2001, derived from Aequorea victoria. It has moderate acid sensitivity.
   2567..2791    +  polyA_signal   bGH poly(A) signal: bovine growth hormone polyadenylation signal
   2795..2816    +  promoter       SV40 promoter (fragment): SV40 enhancer and early promoter
   2837..3265    +  rep_origin     f1 ori (sequence partly withheld): f1 bacteriophage origin of replication; arrow indicates direction of (+) strand synthesis
   3279..3608    +  promoter       SV40 promoter: SV40 enhancer and early promoter
   3675..4466    +  CDS            neo: KKA2_KLEPN - Also known as kan, nptII. Experimental evidence at protein level: Swiss-Prot protein existence level 1. Resistance to kanamycin, neomycin, paromomycin, ribostamycin, butirosin and gentamicin B. From Klebsiella pneumoniae.
   4490..4648    +  CDS            ble (fragment): BLE_KLEPN - Experimental evidence at protein level: Swiss-Prot protein existence level 1. Binding protein with a strong affinity to the bleomycin family of antibiotics. Binds to CL990; an antimitotic-antibiotic compound. From Klebsiella pneumoniae.
   4643..4764    +  polyA_signal   SV40 poly(A) signal: SV40 polyadenylation signal
   4837..4853    -  protein_bind   lac operator: The lac repressor binds to the lac operator to inhibit transcription in E. coli. This inhibition can be relieved by adding lactose or isopropyl-β-D-thiogalactopyranoside (IPTG). lac repressor encoded by lacI
   4861..4891    -  promoter       lac promoter: promoter for the E. coli lac operon
   4906..4927    -  protein_bind   CAP binding site: CAP binding activates transcription in the presence of cAMP. E. coli catabolite activator protein
   4940..5032    -  CDS            lacI (fragment): lac repressor; lacI; The lac repressor binds to the lac operator to inhibit transcription in E. coli. This inhibition can be relieved by adding lactose or isopropyl-β-D-thiogalactopyranoside (IPTG).
   5215..5803    -  rep_origin     ori: high-copy-number ColE1/pMB1/pBR322/pUC origin of replication
   5974..6834    -  CDS            AmpR: β-lactamase; bla; confers resistance to ampicillin, carbenicillin, and related antibiotics
   6835..6939    -  promoter       AmpR promoter: bla
   6998..9       -  misc_feature   bom (fragment) (across the origin): basis of mobility region from pBR322
>Addgene plasmid #36319 | pcDNA-ZapCY1 | addgene full sequence | sequence record 421297 | Addgene NGS Result
AGCCAGTATCTGCTCCCTGCTTGTGTGTTGGAGGTCGCTGAGTAGTGCGCGAGCAAAATTTAAGCTACAA
CAAGGCAAGGCTTGACCGACAATTGCATGAAGAATCTGCTTAGGGTTAGGCGTTTTGCGCTGCTTCGCGA
TGTACGGGCCAGATATACGCGTTGACATTGATTATTGACTAGTTATTAATAGTAATCAATTACGGGGTCA
TTAGTTCATAGCCCATATATGGAGTTCCGCGTTACATAACTTACGGTAAATGGCCCGCCTGGCTGACCGC
CCAACGACCCCCGCCCATTGACGTCAATAATGACGTATGTTCCCATAGTAACGCCAATAGGGACTTTCCA
TTGACGTCAATGGGTGGAGTATTTACGGTAAACTGCCCACTTGGCAGTACATCAAGTGTATCATATGCCA
AGTACGCCCCCTATTGACGTCAATGACGGTAAATGGCCCGCCTGGCATTATGCCCAGTACATGACCTTAT
GGGACTTTCCTACTTGGCAGTACATCTACGTATTAGTCATCGCTATTACCATGGTGATGCGGTTTTGGCA
GTACATCAATGGGCGTGGATAGCGGTTTGACTCACGGGGATTTCCAAGTCTCCACCCCATTGACGTCAAT
GGGAGTTTGTTTTGGCACCAAAATCAACGGGACTTTCCAAAATGTCGTAACAACTCCGCCCCATTGACGC
AAATGGGCGGTAGGCGTGTACGGTGGGAGGTCTATATAAGCAGAGCTCTCTGGCTAACTAGAGAACCCAC
TGCTTACTGGCTTATCGAAATTAATACGACTCACTATAGGGAGACCCAAGCTGGCTAGCGTTTAAACTTA
AGCTTGGTACCGAGCTCGGATCCCATGGTGAGCAAGGGCGAGGAGCTGTTCACCGGGGTGGTGCCCATCC
TGGTCGAGCTGGACGGCGACGTAAACGGCCACAGGTTCAGCGTGTCCGGCGAGGGCGAGGGCGATGCCAC
CTACGGCAAGCTGACCCTGAAGTTCATCTGCACCACCGGCAAGCTGCCCGTGCCCTGGCCCACCCTCGTG
ACCACCCTGACCTGGGGCGTGCAGTGCTTCAGCCGCTACCCCGACCACATGAAGCAGCACGACTTCTTCA
AGTCCGCCATGCCCGAAGGCTACGTCCAGGAGCGTACCATCTTCTTCAAGGACGACGGCAACTACAAGAC
CCGCGCCGAGGTGAAGTTCGAGGGCGACACCCTGGTGAACCGCATCGAGCTGAAGGGCATCGACTTCAAG
GAGGACGGCAACATCCTGGGGCACAAGCTGGAGTACAACTACATCAGCCACAACGTCTATATCACCGCCG
ACAAGCAGAAGAACGGCATCAAGGCCCACTTCAAGATCCGCCACAACATCGAGGACGGCAGCGTGCAGCT
CGCCGACCACTACCAGCAGAACACCCCCATCGGCGACGGCCCCGTGCTGCTGCCCGACAACCACTACCTG
AGCACCCAGTCCGCCCTGAGCAAAGACCCCAACGAGAAGCGCGATCACATGGTCCTGCTGGAGTTCGTGA
CCGCCGCCCGCATGCATAAAAACAATGACTTAAAATGCAAATGGAAAGAATGTCCTGAGTCTTGTAGCTC
ACTATTTGACCTACAAAGACATCTTTTGAAGGATCATGTCTCTCAAGATTTCAAACACCCTATGGAACCA
TTAGCTTGTAATTGGGAGGACTGTGATTTCCTTGGAGATGATACATGTTCCATAGTGAACCATATTAATT
GTCAACATGGTATCGAGCTCATGGTGAGCAAGGGCGAGGAGCTGTTCACCGGGGTGGTGCCCATCCTGGT
CGAGCTGGACGGCGACGTAAACGGCCACAAGTTCAGCGTGTCCGGCGAGGGCGAGGGCGATGCCACCTAC
GGCAAGCTGACCCTGAAGTTCATCTGCACCACCGGCAAGCTGCCCGTGCCCTGGCCCACCCTCGTGACCA
CCTTCGGCTACGGCCTGATGTGCTTCGCCCGCTACCCCGACCACATGAAGCAGCACGACTTCTTCAAGTC
CGCCATGCCCGAAGGCTACGTCCAGGAGCGYACCATCTTCTTCAAGGACGACGGCAACTACAAGACCCGC
GCCGAGGTGAAGTTCGAGGGCGACACCCTGGTGAACCGCATCGAGCTGAAGGGCATCGACTTCAAGGAGG
ACGGCAACATCCTGGGGCACAAGCTGGAGTACAACTACAACAGCCACAACGTCTATATCATGGCCGACAA
GCAGAAGAACGGCATCAAGGTGAACTTCAAGATCCGCCACAACATCGAGGACGGCAGCGTGCAGCTCGCC
GACCACTACCAGCAGAACACCCCCATCGGCGACGGCCCCGTGCTGCTGCCCGACAACCACTACCTGAGCT
ACCAGTCCGCCCTGAGCAAAGACCCCAACGAGAAGCGCGATCACATGGTCCTGCTGGAGTTCGTGACCGC
CGCCGGGATCACTCTCGGCATGGACGAGCTATACAAGTAAGAATTCTGCAGATATCCAGCACAGTGGCGG
CCGCTCGAGTCTAGAGGGCCCGTTTAAACCCGCTGATCAGCCTCGACTGTGCCTTCTAGTTGCCAGCCAT
CTGTTGTTTGCCCCTCCCCCGTGCCTTCCTTGACCCTGGAAGGTGCCACTCCCACTGTCCTTTCCTAATA
AAATGAGGAAATTGCATCGCATTGTCTGAGTAGGTGTCATTCTATTCTGGGGGGTGGGGTGGGGCAGGAC
AGCAAGGGGGAGGATTGGGAAGACAATAGCAGGCATGCTGGGGATGCGGTGGGCTCTATGGCTTCTGAGG
CGGAAAGAACCAGCTGGGGCTCTAGGGGGTATCCCC
[124 nt withheld, positions 2837-2960]
C
[91 nt withheld, positions 2962-3052]
A
[49 nt withheld, positions 3054-3102]
CCTTTGACGTTGGAGTCCACGTTCTTT
[37 nt withheld, positions 3130-3166]
ACCCTATCTCGGTCTATTCTTTTGATTTATAAGGGATTTTGCCGATTTCGGCCTATTGGTTAAAAAATGA
GCTGATTTAACAAAAATTTAACGCGAATTAATTCTGTGGAATGTGTGTCAGTTAGGGTGTGGAAAGTCCC
CAGGCTCCCCAGCAGGCAGAAGTATGCAAAGCATGCATCTCAATTAGTCAGCAACCAGGTGTGGAAAGTC
CCCAGGCTCCCCAGCAGGCAGAAGTATGCAAAGCATGCATCTCAATTAGTCAGCAACCATAGTCCCGCCC
CTAACTCCGCCCATCCCGCCCCTAACTCCGCCCAGTTCCGCCCATTCTCCGCCCCATGGCTGACTAATTT
TTTTTATTTATGCAGAGGCCGAGGCCGCCTCTGCCTCTGAGCTATTCCAGAAGTAGTGAGGAGGCTTTTT
TGGAGGCCTAGGCTTTTGCAAAAAGCTCCCGGGAGCTTGTATATCCATTTTCGGATCTGATCAAGAGACA
GGATGAGGATCGTTTCGCATGATTGAACAAGATGGATTGCACGCAGGTTCTCCGGCCGCTTGGGTGGAGA
GGCTATTCGGCTATGACTGGGCACAACAGACAATCGGCTGCTCTGATGCCGCCGTGTTCCGGCTGTCAGC
GCAGGGGCGCCCGGTTCTTTTTGTCAAGACCGACCTGTCCGGTGCCCTGAATGAACTGCAGGACGAGGCA
GCGCGGCTATCGTGGCTGGCCACGACGGGCGTTCCTTGCGCAGCTGTGCTCGACGTTGTCACTGAAGCGG
GAAGGGACTGGCTGCTATTGGGCGAAGTGCCGGGGCAGGATCTCCTGTCATCTCACCTTGCTCCTGCCGA
GAAAGTATCCATCATGGCTGATGCAATGCGGCGGCTGCATACGCTTGATCCGGCTACCTGCCCATTCGAC
CACCAAGCGAAACATCGCATCGAGCGAGCACGTACTCGGATGGAAGCCGGTCTTGTCGATCAGGATGATC
TGGACGAAGAGCATCAGGGGCTCGCGCCAGCCGAACTGTTCGCCAGGCTCAAGGCGCGCATGCCCGACGG
CGAGGATCTCGTCGTGACCCATGGCGATGCCTGCTTGCCGAATATCATGGTGGAAAATGGCCGCTTTTCT
GGATTCATCGACTGTGGCCGGCTGGGTGTGGCGGACCGCTATCAGGACATAGCGTTGGCTACCCGTGATA
TTGCTGAAGAGCTTGGCGGCGAATGGGCTGACCGCTTCCTCGTGCTTTACGGTATCGCCGCTCCCGATTC
GCAGCGCATCGCCTTCTATCGCCTTCTTGACGAGTTCTTCTGAGCGGGACTCTGGGGTTCGAAATGACCG
ACCAAGCGACGCCCAACCTGCCATCACGAGATTTCGATTCCACCGCCGCCTTCTATGAAAGGTTGGGCTT
CGGAATCGTTTTCCGGGACGCCGGCTGGATGATCCTCCAGCGCGGGGATCTCATGCTGGAGTTCTTCGCC
CACCCCAACTTGTTTATTGCAGCTTATAATGGTTACAAATAAAGCAATAGCATCACAAATTTCACAAATA
AAGCATTTTTTTCACTGCATTCTAGTTGTGGTTTGTCCAAACTCATCAATGTATCTTATCATGTCTGTAT
ACCGTCGACCTCTAGCTAGAGCTTGGCGTAATCATGGTCATAGCTGTTTCCTGTGTGAAATTGTTATCCG
CTCACAATTCCACACAACATACGAGCCGGAAGCATAAAGTGTAAAGCCTGGGGTGCCTAATGAGTGAGCT
AACTCACATTAATTGCGTTGCGCTCACTGCCCGCTTTCCAGTCGGGAAACCTGTCGTGCCAGCTGCATTA
ATGAATCGGCCAACGCGCGGGGAGAGGCGGTTTGCGTATTGGGCGCTCTTCCGCTTCCTCGCTCACTGAC
TCGCTGCGCTCGGTCGTTCGGCTGCGGCGAGCGGTATCAGCTCACTCAAAGGCGGTAATACGGTTATCCA
CAGAATCAGGGGATAACGCAGGAAAGAACATGTGAGCAAAAGGCCAGCAAAAGGCCAGGAACCGTAAAAA
GGCCGCGTTGCTGGCGTTTTTCCATAGGCTCCGCCCCCCTGACGAGCATCACAAAAATCGACGCTCAAGT
CAGAGGTGGCGAAACCCGACAGGACTATAAAGATACCAGGCGTTTCCCCCTGGAAGCTCCCTCGTGCGCT
CTCCTGTTCCGACCCTGCCGCTTACCGGATACCTGTCCGCCTTTCTCCCTTCGGGAAGCGTGGCGCTTTC
TCATAGCTCACGCTGTAGGTATCTCAGTTCGGTGTAGGTCGTTCGCTCCAAGCTGGGCTGTGTGCACGAA
CCCCCCGTTCAGCCCGACCGCTGCGCCTTATCCGGTAACTATCGTCTTGAGTCCAACCCGGTAAGACACG
ACTTATCGCCACTGGCAGCAGCCACTGGTAACAGGATTAGCAGAGCGAGGTATGTAGGCGGTGCTACAGA
GTTCTTGAAGTGGTGGCCTAACTACGGCTACACTAGAAGAACAGTATTTGGTATCTGCGCTCTGCTGAAG
CCAGTTACCTTCGGAAAAAGAGTTGGTAGCTCTTGATCCGGCAAACAAACCACCGCTGGTAGCGGTGGTT
TTTTTGTTTGCAAGCAGCAGATTACGCGCAGAAAAAAAGGATCTCAAGAAGATCCTTTGATCTTTTCTAC
GGGGTCTGACGCTCAGTGGAACGAAAACTCACGTTAAGGGATTTTGGTCATGAGATTATCAAAAAGGATC
TTCACCTAGATCCTTTTAAATTAAAAATGAAGTTTTAAATCAATCTAAAGTATATATGAGTAAACTTGGT
CTGACAGTTACCAATGCTTAATCAGTGAGGCACCTATCTCAGCGATCTGTCTATTTCGTTCATCCATAGT
TGCCTGACTCCCCGTCGTGTAGATAACTACGATACGGGAGGGCTTACCATCTGGCCCCAGTGCTGCAATG
ATACCGCGAGACCCACGCTCACCGGCTCCAGATTTATCAGCAATAAACCAGCCAGCCGGAAGGGCCGAGC
GCAGAAGTGGTCCTGCAACTTTATCCGCCTCCATCCAGTCTATTAATTGTTGCCGGGAAGCTAGAGTAAG
TAGTTCGCCAGTTAATAGTTTGCGCAACGTTGTTGCCATTGCTACAGGCATCGTGGTGTCACGCTCGTCG
TTTGGTATGGCTTCATTCAGCTCCGGTTCCCAACGATCAAGGCGAGTTACATGATCCCCCATGTTGTGCA
AAAAAGCGGTTAGCTCCTTCGGTCCTCCGATCGTTGTCAGAAGTAAGTTGGCCGCAGTGTTATCACTCAT
GGTTATGGCAGCACTGCATAATTCTCTTACTGTCATGCCATCCGTAAGATGCTTTTCTGTGACTGGTGAG
TACTCAACCAAGTCATTCTGAGAATAGTGTATGCGGCGACCGAGTTGCTCTTGCCCGGCGTCAATACGGG
ATAATACCGCGCCACATAGCAGAACTTTAAAAGTGCTCATCATTGGAAAACGTTCTTCGGGGCGAAAACT
CTCAAGGATCTTACCGCTGTTGAGATCCAGTTCGATGTAACCCACTCGTGCACCCAACTGATCTTCAGCA
TCTTTTACTTTCACCAGCGTTTCTGGGTGAGCAAAAACAGGAAGGCAAAATGCCGCAAAAAAGGGAATAA
GGGCGACACGGAAATGTTGAATACTCATACTCTTCCTTTTTCAATATTATTGAAGCATTTATCAGGGTTA
TTGTCTCATGAGCGGATACATATTTGAATGTATTTAGAAAAATAAACAAATAGGGGTTCCGCGCACATTT
CCCCGAAAAGTGCCACCTGACGTCGACGGATCGGGAGATCTCCCGATCCCCTATGGTGCACTCTCAGTAC
AATCTGCTCTGATGCCGCATAGTTA
