>Addgene plasmid #36319 | pcDNA-ZapCY1 | addgene partial sequence | sequence record 47021 | T7 5'-TAATACGACTCACTATAGGG-3'
GTCCGAGCTCGGATCCCATGGTGAGCAAGGGCGAGGAGCTGTTCACCGGGGTGGTGCCCATCCTGGTCGA
GCTGGACGGCGACGTAAACGGCCACAGGTTCAGCGTGTCCGGCGAGGGCGAGGGCGATGCCACCTACGGC
AAGCTGACCCTGAAGTTCATCTGCACCACCGGCAAGCTGCCCGTGCCCTGGCCCACCCTCGTGACCACCC
TGACCTGGGGCGTGCAGTGCTTCAGCCGCTACCCCGACCACATGAAGCAGCACGACTTCTTCAAGTCCGC
CATGCCCGAAGGCTACGTCCAGGAGCGTACCATCTTCTTCAAGGACGACGGCAACTACAAGACCCGCGCC
GAGGTGAAGTTCGAGGGCGACACCCTGGTGAACCGCATCGAGCTGAAGGGCATCGACTTCAAGGAGGACG
GCAACATCCTGGGGCACAAGCTGGAGTACAACTACATCAGCCACAACGTCTATATCACCGCCGACAAGCA
GAAGAACGGCATCAAGGCCCACTTCAAGATCCGCCACAACATCGAGGACGGCAGCGTGCAGCTCGCCGAC
CACTACCAGCAGAACACCCCCATCGGCGACGGCCCCGTGCTGCTGCCCGACAACCACTACCTGAGCACCC
AGTCCGCCCTGAGCAAAGACCCCAACGAGAAGCGCGATCACATGGTCCTGCTGGAGTTCGTGACCGCCGC
CCGCATGCATAAAAACAATGACTTAAAATGCAAATGGAAAGAATGTCCTGAGTCTTGTAGCTCACTATTT
GACCTACAAAGACATCTTTTGAAGGATCATGTCTCTCAAGATTTCAAACACCCTATGGAACCATTAGCTT
GTAATTGGGAGGACTGTGATTTCCTTGGAGATGATACATG
