>Addgene plasmid #36319 | pcDNA-ZapCY1 | addgene partial sequence | sequence record 47022 | BGH-rev 5'-TAGAAGGCACAGTCGAGG-3'
AGCGGCCGCCACTGTGCTGGATATCTGCAGAATTCTTACTTGTATAGCTCGTCCATGCCGAGAGTGATCC
CGGCGGCGGTCACGAACTCCAGCAGGACCATGTGATCGCGCTTCTCGTTGGGGTCTTTGCTCAGGGCGGA
CTGGTAGCTCAGGTAGTGGTTGTCGGGCAGCAGCACGGGGCCGTCGCCGATGGGGGTGTTCTGCTGGTAG
TGGTCGGCGAGCTGCACGCTGCCGTCCTCGATGTTGTGGCGGATCTTGAAGTTCACCTTGATGCCGTTCT
TCTGCTTGTCGGCCATGATATAGACGTTGTGGCTGTTGTAGTTGTACTCCAGCTTGTGCCCCAGGATGTT
GCCGTCCTCCTTGAAGTCGATGCCCTTCAGCTCGATGCGGTTCACCAGGGTGTCGCCCTCGAACTTCACC
TCGGCGCGGGTCTTGTAGTTGCCGTCGTCCTTGAAGAAGATGGTGCGCTCCTGGACGTAGCCTTCGGGCA
TGGCGGACTTGAAGAAGTCGTGCTGCTTCATGTGGTCGGGGTAGCGGGCGAAGCACATCAGGCCGTAGCC
GAAGGTGGTCACGAGGGTGGGCCAGGGCACGGGCAGCTTGCCGGTGGTGCAGATGAACTTCAGGGTCAGC
TTGCCGTANGTGGCATCGCCCTCGCCCTCGCCGGACACGCTGAACTTGTGGCCGTTTACGTCGCCGTCCA
GCTCGACCAGGATGGGCACCACCCCGGTGAACAGCTCCTCGCCCTTGCTCACCATGAGCTCGATACCATG
TTGACAATTAATAT
